Addgene plasmid #220358: pEN_TT CXADR-V5
Purpose: Gateway entry vector for an inducible V5-tagged CXADR
Depositing lab: Kevin Janes. Depositing organization: University of Virginia.
Backbone
  Vector backbone: pEN_TTmiRc2
  Backbone manufacturer: Addgene #25752
  Backbone size w/o insert (bp): 4422
  Vector type: Entry vector for Gateway Cloning
Growth in bacteria
  Bacterial resistance: Gentamicin, 10 μg/mL
  Growth temperature: 37°C
  Growth strain: DH5alpha
  Copy number: Unknown
Gene/Insert
  Gene/Insert name: CXADR (alt name: CAR)
  Species: H. sapiens (human)
  Insert size (bp): 1167
  Entrez Gene: CXADR (a.k.a. CAR, CAR4/6, HCAR)
  Tag / fusion protein: V5 (C terminal on backbone)
  Cloning method: Restriction Enzyme; 5′ cloning site SpeI (not destroyed); 3′ cloning site MfeI (not destroyed)
  Sequencing primers: 5′ Unknown
Terms and licenses: Academic/Nonprofit Terms; Industry Terms: Not Available to Industry
How to cite: pEN_TT CXADR-V5 was a gift from Kevin Janes (Addgene plasmid # 220358 ; http://n2t.net/addgene:220358 ; RRID:Addgene_220358)
