[The description below was written by a language model from this plasmid's Addgene catalogue record and pLannotate feature annotations shown in this document.]
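Description:
pEN_TT CXADR-V5 is a Gateway entry vector built on the pEN_TTmiRc2 backbone that carries a tetracycline-inducible expression cassette for human CXADR, the coxsackievirus and adenovirus receptor (also known as CAR), with a C-terminal V5 epitope tag. The sequenced plasmid is 4,951 nt. It replicates in E. coli from a high-copy ColE1/pUC-type origin and is selected with gentamicin. Resistance comes from the aacC1 gentamicin acetyltransferase gene, which is driven by a class 1 integron Pc promoter. The two kanamycin-resistance fragments annotated on either side of this cassette suggest that it was inserted into, and disrupted, an original KanR gene, so kanamycin is not the listed selection. The rrnB T1 and T2 terminators lie upstream of the Gateway cassette, where they insulate it from read-through transcription originating in the backbone.

The payload lies between the attL1 and attL2 recombination sites. It starts with the tight TRE promoter (PTight), which consists of seven tet operator repeats fused to a minimal CMV promoter. This is followed by the CXADR coding sequence, cloned between SpeI and MfeI sites that were both retained. A short attB2-like sequence is annotated between the end of the open reading frame and the backbone-encoded V5 tag. Because the promoter sits inside the att sites, an LR Clonase reaction transfers the whole promoter–gene–tag unit into a compatible destination vector. The record names no destination vector, and this plasmid encodes no Tet transactivator, so induction depends on one supplied elsewhere. No polyadenylation signal is annotated within the cassette. The stated purpose is to serve as an entry clone for inducible expression of V5-tagged CXADR, with the tag allowing antibody detection of the protein.
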