Features (pLannotate 1.2.2; 14 found; start..end, strand, type, name):
     32..56      -  protein_bind   attB2: mutant version of attB; recombination site for the Gateway® BP reaction BP Clonase™
     58..99      +  CDS            V5 tag: epitope tag from simian virus 5
    138..237     -  protein_bind   attL2: mutant version of attL; recombination site for the Gateway® LR reaction LR Clonase™
    360..986     +  CDS            KanR (fragment): aminoglycoside phosphotransferase; aph(3')-Ia; confers resistance to kanamycin in bacteria or G418 (Geneticin®) in eukaryotes
   1020..1553    -  CDS            GmR: gentamycin acetyltransferase; aacC1; confers resistance to gentamycin
   1742..1770    -  promoter       Pc promoter: intI1 (promoter lies within the coding sequence); class 1 integron promoter
   1748..2095    -  CDS            YPR2_ECOLX (fragment): Protein predicted: Swiss-Prot protein existence level 4. From Escherichia coli.
   2100..2284    +  CDS            KanR (fragment): aminoglycoside phosphotransferase; aph(3')-Ia; confers resistance to kanamycin in bacteria or G418 (Geneticin®) in eukaryotes
   2427..3015    +  rep_origin     ori: high-copy-number ColE1/pMB1/pBR322/pUC origin of replication
   3183..3226    -  terminator     rrnB T1 terminator: Escherichia coli rrnB; transcription terminator T1 from the E. coli rrnB gene
   3358..3385    +  terminator     rrnB T2 terminator: transcription terminator T2 from the E. coli rrnB gene
   3435..3534    +  protein_bind   attL1: mutant version of attL; recombination site for the Gateway® LR reaction LR Clonase™
   3566..3880    +  promoter       tight TRE promoter: Tet-responsive promoter PTight, consisting of seven tet operator sequences followed by the minimal CMV promoter
   3887..30      +  CDS            CXADR (across the origin): CXAR_HUMAN - Also known as CAR. Experimental evidence at protein level: Swiss-Prot protein existence level 1. (Microbial infection) Acts as a receptor for Coxsackievirus B1 to B6. From Homo sapiens (Human).
>Addgene plasmid #220358 | pEN_TT CXADR-V5 | addgene full sequence | sequence record 441247 | Addgene NGS Result
CCAGCACAGAGCAAGGATGGGTCTATAGTATACCCAACTTTCTTGTACAAAGTGGTTGGTAAGCCTATCC
CTAACCCTCTCCTCGGTCTCGATTCTACGTAGCAATTGGAAGACTAATGCGTTTTCGAGATATCTAGACC
CAGCTTTCTTGTACAAAGTTGGCATTATAAGAAAGCATTGCTTATCAATTTGTTGCAACGAACAGGTCAC
TATCAGTCAAAATAAAATCATTATTTGCCATCCAGCTGCAGCTCTGGCCCGTGTCTCAAAATCTCTGATG
TTACATTGCACAAGATAAAAATATATCATCATGAACAATAAAACTGTCTGCTTACATAAACAGTAATACA
AGGGGTGTTATGAGCCATATTCAACGGGAAACGTCGAGGCCGCGATTAAATTCCAACATGGATGCTGATT
TATATGGGTATAAATGGGCTCGCGATAATGTCGGGCAATCAGGTGCGACAATCTATCGCTTGTATGGGAA
GCCCGATGCGCCAGAGTTGTTTCTGAAACATGGCAAAGGTAGCGTTGCCAATGATGTTACAGATGAGATG
GTCAGACTAAACTGGCTGACGGAATTTATGCCTCTTCCGACCATCAAGCATTTTATCCGTACTCCTGATG
ATGCATGGTTACTCACCACTGCGATCCCCGGAAAAACAGCATTCCAGGTATTAGAAGAATATCCTGATTC
AGGTGAAAATATTGTTGATGCGCTGGCAGTGTCCCTGCGCCGGTTGCATTCGATTCCTGTTTGTAATTGT
CCTTTTAACAGCGATCGCGTATTTCGTCTCGCTCAGGCGCAATCACGAATGAATAACGGTTTGGTTGATG
CGAGTGATTTTGATGACGAGCGTAATGGCTGGCCTGTTGAACAAGTCTGGAAAGAAATGCATAAACTTTT
GCCATTCTCACCGGATTCAGTCGTCACTCATGGTGATTTCTCACTTGATAACCTTATTTTTGACGAGGGG
AAATTAGGCCGGGAAGCCGATCTCGGCTTGAACGAATTGTTAGGTGGCGGTACTTGGGTCGATATCAAAG
TGCATCACTTCTTCCCGTATGCCCAACTTTGTATAGAGAGCCACTGCGGGATCGTCACCGTAATCTGCTT
GCACGTAGATCACATAAGCACCAAGCGCGTTGGCCTCATGCTTGAGGAGATTGATGAGCGCGGTGGCAAT
GCCCTGCCTCCGGTGCTCGCCGGAGACTGCGAGATCATAGATATAGATCTCACTACGCGGCTGCTCAAAC
TTGGGCAGAACGTAAGCCGCGAGAGCGCCAACAACCGCTTCTTGGTCGAAGGCAGCAAGCGCGATGAATG
TCTTACTACGGAGCAAGTTCCCGAGGTAATCGGAGTCCGGCTGATGTTGGGAGTAGGTGGCTACGTCTCC
GAACTCACGACCGAAAAGATCAAGAGCAGCCCGCATGGATTTGACTTGGTCAGGGCCGAGCCTACATGTG
CGAATGATGCCCATACTTGAGCCACCTAACTTTGTTTTAGGGCGACTGCCCTGCTGCGTAACATCGTTGC
TGCTGCGTAACATCGTTGCTGCTCCATAACATCAAACATCGACCCACGGCGTAACGCGCTTGCTGCTTGG
ATGCCCGAGGCATAGACTGTACAAAAAAACAGTCATAACAAGCCATGAAAACCGCCACTGCGCCGTTACC
ACCGCTGCGTTCGGTCAAGGTTCTGGACCAGTTGCGTGAGCGCATACGCTACTTGCATTACAGTTTACGA
ACCGAACAGGCTTATGTCAACTGGGTTCGTGCCTTCATCCGTTTCCACGGTGTGCGTCACCCGGCAACCT
TGGGCAGCAGCGAAGTCGAGGCATTTCTGTCCTGGCTGGCGAACGAGCGCAAGGTTTCGGTCTCCACGCA
TCGTCAGGCATTGGCGGCCTTGCTGTTCTTCTACGGCAAGGTGCTGTGCACGGATCTGCCCTGGCTTCAG
GAGATCGGAAGACCTCGGCCGTCGCGGCGCTTGCCGGTGGTGCTGACCCCGGATGAAGTGGTTCGCATCC
TCGGTTTTCTGGAAGGCGAGCATCGTTTGTTCGCCCAGGACTCTAGCTATAGTTCTAGTGGTTGGCTACT
AATAGGTTGTATTGATGTTGGACGAGTCGGAATCGCAGACCGATACCAGGATCTTGCCATCCTATGGAAC
TGCCTCGGTGAGTTTTCTCCTTCATTACAGAAACGGCTTTTTCAAAAATATGGTATTGATAATCCTGATA
TGAATAAATTGCAGTTTCATTTGATGCTCGATGAGTTTTTCTAATCAGAATTGGTTAATTGGTTGTAACA
CTGGCAGAGCATTACGCTGACTTGACGGGACGGCGCAAGCTCATGACCAAAATCCCTTAACGTGAGTTTT
CGTTCCACTGAGCGTCAGACCCCGTAGAAAAGATCAAAGGATCTTCTTGAGATCCTTTTTTTCTGCGCGT
AATCTGCTGCTTGCAAACAAAAAAACCACCGCTACCAGCGGTGGTTTGTTTGCCGGATCAAGAGCTACCA
ACTCTTTTTCCGAAGGTAACTGGCTTCAGCAGAGCGCAGATACCAAATACTGTTCTTCTAGTGTAGCCGT
AGTTAGGCCACCACTTCAAGAACTCTGTAGCACCGCCTACATACCTCGCTCTGCTAATCCTGTTACCAGT
GGCTGCTGCCAGTGGCGATAAGTCGTGTCTTACCGGGTTGGACTCAAGACGATAGTTACCGGATAAGGCG
CAGCGGTCGGGCTGAACGGGGGGTTCGTGCACACAGCCCAGCTTGGAGCGAACGACCTACACCGAACTGA
GATACCTACAGCGTGAGCTATGAGAAAGCGCCACGCTTCCCGAAGGGAGAAAGGCGGACAGGTATCCGGT
AAGCGGCAGGGTCGGAACAGGAGAGCGCACGAGGGAGCTTCCAGGGGGAAACGCCTGGTATCTTTATAGT
CCTGTCGGGTTTCGCCACCTCTGACTTGAGCGTCGATTTTTGTGATGCTCGTCAGGGGGGCGGAGCCTAT
GGAAAAACGCCAGCAACGCGGCCTTTTTACGGTTCCTGGCCTTTTGCTGGCCTTTTGCTCACATGTTCTT
TCCTGCGTTATCCCCTGATTCTGTGGATAACCGTATTACCGCTAGCATGGATCTCGGGGACGTCTAACTA
CTAAGCGAGAGTAGGGAACTGCCAGGCATCAAATAAAACGAAAGGCTCAGTCGGAAGACTGGGCCTTTCG
TTTTATCTGTTGTTTGTCGGTGAACGCTCTCCTGAGTAGGACAAATCCGCCGGGAGCGGATTTGAACGTT
GTGAAGCAACGGCCCGGAGGGTGGCGGGCAGGACGCCCGCCATAAACTGCCAGGCATCAAACTAAGCAGA
AGGCCATCCTGACGGATGGCCTTTTTGCGTTTCTACAAACTCTTCCTGTTAGTTAGTTACTTAAGCTCGG
GCCCCAAATAATGATTTTATTTTGACTGATAGTGACCTGTTCGTTGCAACAAATTGATAAGCAATGCTTT
TTTATAATGCCAACTTTGTACAAAAAAGCAGGCTTTAAAGGAACCAATTCAGTCGACTGGATCCCGAGTT
TACTCCCTATCAGTGATAGAGAACGTATGTCGAGTTTACTCCCTATCAGTGATAGAGAACGATGTCGAGT
TTACTCCCTATCAGTGATAGAGAACGTATGTCGAGTTTACTCCCTATCAGTGATAGAGAACGTATGTCGA
GTTTACTCCCTATCAGTGATAGAGAACGTATGTCGAGTTTATCCCTATCAGTGATAGAGAACGTATGTCG
AGTTTACTCCCTATCAGTGATAGAGAACGTATGTCGAGGTAGGCGTGTACGGTGGGAGGCCTATATAAGC
AGAGCTCGTTTAGTGAACCGTCAGATCGCCACTAGTATGGCGCTCCTGCTGTGCTTCGTGCTCCTGTGCG
GAGTAGTGGATTTCGCCAGAAGTTTGAGTATCACTACTCCTGAAGAGATGATTGAAAAAGCCAAAGGGGA
AACTGCCTATCTGCCGTGCAAATTTACGCTTAGTCCCGAAGACCAGGGACCGCTGGACATCGAGTGGCTG
ATATCACCAGCTGATAATCAGAAGGTGGATCAAGTGATTATTTTATATTCTGGAGACAAAATTTATGATG
ACTACTATCCAGATCTGAAAGGCCGAGTACATTTTACGAGTAATGATCTCAAATCTGGTGATGCATCAAT
AAATGTAACGAATTTACAACTGTCAGATATTGGCACATATCAGTGCAAAGTGAAAAAAGCTCCTGGTGTT
GCAAATAAGAAGATTCATCTGGTAGTTCTTGTTAAGCCTTCAGGTGCGAGATGTTACGTTGATGGATCTG
AAGAAATTGGAAGTGACTTTAAGATAAAATGTGAACCAAAAGAAGGTTCACTTCCATTACAGTATGAGTG
GCAAAAATTGTCTGACTCACAGAAAATGCCCACTTCATGGTTAGCAGAAATGACTTCATCTGTTATATCT
GTAAAAAATGCCTCTTCTGAGTACTCTGGGACATACAGCTGTACAGTCAGAAACAGAGTGGGCTCTGATC
AGTGCCTGTTGCGTCTAAACGTTGTCCCTCCTTCAAATAAAGCTGGACTAATTGCAGGAGCCATTATAGG
AACTTTGCTTGCTCTAGCGCTCATTGGTCTTATCATCTTTTGCTGTCGTAAAAAGCGCAGAGAAGAAAAA
TATGAAAAGGAAGTTCATCACGATATCAGGGAAGATGTGCCACCTCCAAAGAGCCGTACGTCCACTGCCA
GAAGCTACATCGGCAGTAATCATTCATCCCTGGGGTCCATGTCTCCTTCCAACATGGAAGGATATTCCAA
GACTCAGTATAACCAAGTACCAAGTGAAGACTTTGAACGCACTCCTCAGAGTCCGACTCTCCCACCTGCT
AAGGTAGCTGCCCCTAATCTAAGTCGAATGGGTGCGATTCCTGTGATGATT
